Addgene plasmid #50609: pNS1
Purpose: NS module plasmid for Cermak, et al., 2011 TALEN kit
Depositing lab: Daniel Voytas. Depositing organization: University of Minnesota.
Backbone
  Vector backbone: pTC14
  Backbone manufacturer: n/a
  Backbone size w/o insert (bp): 3007
  Total vector size (bp): 3087
  Vector type: Unspecified
Growth in bacteria
  Bacterial resistance: Tetracycline, 10 μg/mL
  Growth temperature: 37°C
  Growth strain: DH5alpha
  Growth instructions: 10mg/L Tet
  Copy number: High Copy
Gene/Insert
  Gene/Insert name: NS1
  Species: Xanthamonas
  Insert size (bp): 80
  Cloning method: Restriction Enzyme; 5′ cloning site XbaI (not destroyed); 3′ cloning site XhoI (not destroyed)
  Sequencing primers: 5′ caagcctgattgggagaaaa
Terms and licenses: Academic/Nonprofit Terms; Industry Terms: Not Available to Industry
Depositor comments: Note: Restriction digests show that this pNS series of plasmids is actually about 2.5kb, not 3.1kb as the sequence-based map below suggests. All important features are present in the plasmid and the construct should function as reported despite this size discrepancy.
How to cite: pNS1 was a gift from Daniel Voytas (Addgene plasmid # 50609 ; http://n2t.net/addgene:50609 ; RRID:Addgene_50609)
