[The description below was written by a language model from this plasmid's Addgene catalogue record and pLannotate feature annotations shown in this document.]
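Description:
pNS1 is a small bacterial module plasmid built on the pTC14 backbone and intended as an add-on to the 2011 Golden Gate TALEN assembly kit. It carries a single TAL effector repeat module, NS1, listed as an 80 bp insert of Xanthomonas origin cloned between XbaI and XhoI sites, both of which are retained. By the kit's naming convention, "NS" refers to the repeat-variable diresidue (Asn-Ser) that determines the repeat's base preference, and the number indicates the position the module occupies in an ordered repeat array. The record itself does not spell this out, and the feature table does not annotate the insert.

The plasmid is propagated in E. coli from a high-copy ColE1/pUC-type origin and selected with tetracycline through a TcR efflux gene driven by its native tet promoter. Tetracycline selection distinguishes the module plasmids from the differently marked array and destination vectors used in later assembly steps. The remaining annotated features are short remnants of earlier cloning history rather than functional units: lacI fragments, a partial RSF origin, a KanR fragment, a T7 promoter and the rrnB T1 and T2 terminators. No expression cassette for the repeat is evident, consistent with its role as a donor of a DNA fragment rather than an expression vector.

In use, the repeat would be released and ligated in a defined order with other modules to build custom TALE DNA-binding arrays for TALENs or related effectors. The depositor notes that restriction digests indicate the pNS series is actually about 2.5 kb rather than the roughly 3.1 kb implied by the sequence-based map. All important features are reported to be present, and the plasmid is expected to function as described.
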