Features (pLannotate 1.2.2; 10 found; start..end, strand, type, name):
      1..54      -  CDS            lacI (fragment): lac repressor; lacI; The lac repressor binds to the lac operator to inhibit transcription in E. coli. This inhibition can be relieved by adding lactose or isopropyl-β-D-thiogalactopyranoside (IPTG).
     56..180     -  rep_origin     RSF ori (fragment): Plasmids containing the RSF 1030 origin of replication can be propagated in E. coli cells that contain additional plasmids with compatible origins.
    196..224     +  promoter       tet promoter: E. coli promoter for tetracycline efflux protein gene
    272..1462    +  CDS            TcR: tetracycline efflux protein; tet; confers resistance to tetracycline
   1560..1634    +  CDS            KanR (fragment): aminoglycoside phosphotransferase; aphA-3; confers resistance to kanamycin
   1637..1655    -  promoter       T7 promoter: promoter for bacteriophage T7 RNA polymerase
   1936..2524    +  rep_origin     ori: high-copy-number ColE1/pMB1/pBR322/pUC origin of replication
   2707..2799    +  CDS            lacI (fragment): lac repressor; lacI; The lac repressor binds to the lac operator to inhibit transcription in E. coli. This inhibition can be relieved by adding lactose or isopropyl-β-D-thiogalactopyranoside (IPTG).
   2854..2881    -  terminator     rrnB T2 terminator: transcription terminator T2 from the E. coli rrnB gene
   3013..3056    +  terminator     rrnB T1 terminator: Escherichia coli rrnB; transcription terminator T1 from the E. coli rrnB gene
>Addgene plasmid #50609 | pNS1 | depositor full sequence | sequence record 75676 | pNS1 sequence 3087 bps
CTGCATTAATGAATCGGCCAACGCGCGGGGAGAGGCGGTTTGCGTATTGGGCGCTCTTCCGCTTCCTCGC
TCACTGACTCGCTGCGCTCGGTCGTTCGGCTGCGGCGAGCGGTATCAGCTCACTCAAAGGCGGTAATACG
GTTATCCACAGAATCAGGGGATAACGCAGGAAAGAACATGAATTAATTCTCATGTTTGACAGCTTATCAT
CGATTAGCTTTAATGCGGTAGTTTATCACAGTTAAATTGCTAACGCAGTCAGGCACCGTGTATGAAATCT
AACAATGCGCTCATCGTCATCCTCGGCACCGTCACCCTGGATGCTGTAGGCATAGGCTTGGTTATGCCGG
TACTGCCGGGCCTCTTGCGGGATATCGTCCATTCCGACAGCATCGCCAGTCACTATGGCGTGCTGCTAGC
GCTATATGCGTTGATGCAATTTCTATGCGCACCCGTTCTCGGAGCACTGTCCGACCGCTTTGGCCGCCGC
CCAGTCCTGCTCGCTTCGCTACTTGGAGCCACTATCGACTACGCGATCATGGCGACCACACCCGTCCTGT
GGATTCTCTACGCCGGACGCATCGTGGCCGGCATCACCGGCGCCACAGGTGCGGTTGCTGGCGCCTATAT
CGCCGACATCACCGATGGGGAAGATCGGGCTCGCCACTTCGGGCTCATGAGCGCTTGTTTCGGCGTGGGT
ATGGTGGCAGGCCCCGTGGCCGGGGGACTGTTGGGCGCCATCTCCTTACATGCACCATTCCTTGCGGCGG
CGGTGCTCAACGGCCTCAACCTACTACTGGGCTGCTTCCTAATGCAGGAGTCGCATAAGGGAGAGCGCCG
ACCCATGCCCTTGAGAGCCTTCAACCCAGTCAGCTCCTTCCGGTGGGCGCGGGGCATGACTATCGTCGCC
GCACTTATGACTGTCTTCTTTATCATGCAACTCGTAGGACAGGTGCCGGCAGCGCTCTGGGTCATTTTCG
GCGAGGACCGCTTTCGCTGGAGCGCGACGATGATCGGCCTGTCGCTTGCGGTATTCGGAATCTTGCACGC
CCTCGCTCAAGCCTTCGTCACTGGTCCCGCCACCAAACGTTTCGGCGAGAAGCAGGCCATTATCGCCGGC
ATGGCGGCCGACGCGCTGGGCTACGTCTTGCTGGCGTTCGCGACGCGAGGCTGGATGGCCTTCCCCATTA
TGATTCTTCTCGCTTCCGGCGGCATCGGGATGCCCGCGTTGCAGGCCATGCTGTCCAGGCAGGTAGATGA
CGACCATCAGGGACAGCTTCAAGGATCGCTCGCGGCTCTTACCAGCCTAACTTCGATCATTGGACCGCTG
ATCGTCACGGCGATTTATGCCGCCTCGGCGAGCACATGGAACGGGTTGGCATGGATTGTAGGCGCCGCCC
TATACCTTGTCTGCCTCCCCGCGTTGCGTCGCGGTGCATGGAGCCGGGCCACCTCGACCTGAATGGAAGC
CGGCGGCACCTCGCTAACGGATTCACCACTCCAAGAATTGGAGCCAATCAATTCTTGCGGAGAACTGTGA
ATGCGCAAACCAACCCTTGATCGGGGAAGAACAGTATGTCGAGCTATTTTTTGACTTACTGGGGATCAAG
CCTGATTGGGAGAAAATAAAATATCCCCTATAGTGAGTCGTATTACATGGTCATAGCTGTTTCCTGGCAG
CTCTGGCCCGTGTCTCAAAATCTCTGATGTTACATTGCACAAGATAAAAATATATCATCATGCCTCCTCT
AGAGGTCTCGCTATCGCCAGCAACAGCGGCGGCAAGCAAGCGCTCGAAACGGTGCAGCGGCTGTTGCCGG
TGCTGTGCCAGGACCATGGGAGACCCTCGAGCCACCCATGACCAAAATCCCTTAACGTGAGTTACGCGTC
GTTCCACTGAGCGTCAGACCCCGTAGAAAAGATCAAAGGATCTTCTTGAGATCCTTTTTTTCTGCGCGTA
ATCTGCTGCTTGCAAACAAAAAAACCACCGCTACCAGCGGTGGTTTGTTTGCCGGATCAAGAGCTACCAA
CTCTTTTTCCGAAGGTAACTGGCTTCAGCAGAGCGCAGATACCAAATACTGTTCTTCTAGTGTAGCCGTA
GTTAGGCCACCACTTCAAGAACTCTGTAGCACCGCCTACATACCTCGCTCTGCTAATCCTGTTACCAGTG
GCTGCTGCCAGTGGCGATAAGTCGTGTCTTACCGGGTTGGACTCAAGACGATAGTTACCGGATAAGGCGC
AGCGGTCGGGCTGAACGGGGGGTTCGTGCACACAGCCCAGCTTGGAGCGAACGACCTACACCGAACTGAG
ATACCTACAGCGTGAGCTATGAGAAAGCGCCACGCTTCCCGAAGGGAGAAAGGCGGACAGGTATCCGGTA
AGCGGCAGGGTCGGAACAGGAGAGCGCACGAGGGAGCTTCCAGGGGGAAACGCCTGGTATCTTTATAGTC
CTGTCGGGTTTCGCCACCTCTGACTTGAGCGTCGATTTTTGTGATGCTCGTCAGGGGGGCGGAGCCTATG
GAAAAACGCCAGCAACGCGGCCTTTTTACGGTTCCTGGCCTTTTGCTGGCCTTTTGCTCACATGTTCTTT
CCTGCGTTATCCCCTGATTCTGTGGATAACCGTATTACCGCCTTTGAGTGAGCTGATACCGCTCGCCGCA
GCCGAACGACCGAGCGCAGCGAGTCAGTGAGCGAGGAAGCGGAAGAGCGCCCAATACGCAAACCGCCTCT
CCCCGCGCGTTGGCCGATTCATTAATGCAGCTGGCACGACAGGTTTCCCGACTGGAAAGCGGGCAGTGAG
CGCAACGCAATTAATACGCGTACCGCTAGCCAGGAAGAGTTTGTAGAAACGCAAAAAGGCCATCCGTCAG
GATGGCCTTCTGCTTAGTTTGATGCCTGGCAGTTTATGGCGGGCGTCCTGCCCGCCACCCTCCGGGCCGT
TGCTTCACAACGTTCAAATCCGCTCCCGGCGGATTTGTCCTACTCAGGAGAGCGTTCACCGACAAACAAC
AGATAAAACGAAAGGCCCAGTCTTCCGACTGAGCCTTTCGTTTTATTTGATGCCTGGCAGTTCCCTACTC
TCGCGTT
