>Addgene plasmid #50609 | pNS1 | addgene partial sequence | sequence record 78847 | pTC14_F2 5'-caagcctgattgggagaaaa-3'
AAAAATATATCATCATGCCTCCTCTAGAGGTCTCGCTATCGCCAGCAACAGCGGCGGCAAGCAAGCGCTC
GAAACGGTGCAGCGGCTGTTGCCGGTGCTGTGCCAGGACCATGGGAGACCCTCGAGCCACCCATGACCAA
AATCCCTTAACGTGAGTTACGCGTCGTTCCACTGAGCGTCAGACCCCGTAGAAAAGATCAAAGGATCTTC
TTGAGATCCTTTTTTTCTGCGCGTAATCTGCTGCTTGCAAACAAAAAAACCACCGCTACCAGCGGTGGTT
TGTTTGCCGGATCAAGAGCTACCAACTCTTTTTCCGAAGGTAACTGGCTTCAGCAGAGCGCAGATACCAA
ATACTGTTCTTCTAGTGTAGCCGTAGTTAGGCCACCACTTCAAGAACTCTGTAGCACCGCCTACATACCT
CGCTCTGCTAATCCTGTTACCAGTGGCTGCTGCCAGTGGCGATAAGTCGTGTCTTACCGGGTTGGACTCA
AGACGATAGTTACCGGATAAGGCGCAGCGGTCGGGCTGAACGGGGGGTTCGTGCACACAGCCCAGCTTGG
AGCGAACGACCTACACCGAACTGAGATACCTACAGCGTGAGCTATGAGAAAGCGCCACGCTTCCCGAAGG
GAGAAAGGCGGACAGGTATCCGGTAAGCGGCAGGGTCGGAACAGGAGAGCGCACGAGGGAGCTTCCAGGG
GGAAACGCCTGGTATCTTTATAGTCCTGTCGGGTTTCGCCACCTCTGACTTGAGCGTCGATTTTTGTGAT
GCTCGTCAGGGGGGCGGAGCCTATGGAAAAACGCCAGCAACGCGGCCTTTTTACGGTTCCTGGCCTTTTG
CTGGCCTTTTGCTCACATGTTCTTTCCTGCGTTATCCACAGAATCAGGGGATAACGCAGGAAAGAAC
