>Addgene plasmid #50609 | pNS1 | addgene partial sequence | sequence record 79644 | pBRrevBam 5'-GGTGATGTCGGCGATATAGG-3'
GCCGGCCACGATGCGTCCGGCGTAGAGAATCCACAGGACGGGTGTGGTCGCCATGATCGCGTAGTCGATA
GTGGCTCCAAGTAGCGAAGCGAGCAGGACTGGGCGGCGGCCAAAGCGGTCGGACAGTGCTCCGAGAACGG
GTGCGCATAGAAATTGCATCAACGCATATAGCGCTAGCAGCACGCCATAGTGACTGGCGATGCTGTCGGA
ATGGACGATATCCCGCAAGAGGCCCGGCAGTACCGGCATAACCAAGCCTATGCCTACAGCATCCAGGGTG
ACGGTGCCGAGGATGACGATGAGCGCATTGTTAGATTTCATACACGGTGCCTGACTGCGTTAGCAATTTA
ACTGTGATAAACTACCGCATTAAAGCTAATCGATGATAAGCTGTCAAACATGAGAATTAATTCATGTTCT
TTCCTGCGTTATCCCCTGATTCTGTGGATAACGCAGGAAAGAACATGTGAGCAAAAGGCCAGCAAAAGGC
CAGGAACCGTAAAAAGGCCGCGTTGCTGGCGTTTTTCCATAGGCTCCGCCCCCCTGACGAGCATCACAAA
AATCGACGCTCAAGTCAGAGGTGGCGAAACCCGACAGGACTATAAAGATACCAGGCGTTTCCCCCTGGAA
GCTCCCTCGTGCGCTCTCCTGTTCCGACCCTGCCGCTTACCGGATACCTGTCCGCCTTTCTCCCTTCGGG
AAGCGTGGCGCTTTCTCATAGCTCACGCTGTAGGTATCTCAGTTCGGTGTAGGTCGTTCGCTCCAAGCTG
GGCTGTGTGCACGAACCCCCCGTTCAGCCCGACCGCTGCGCCTTATCCGGTAACTATCGTCTTGAGTCCA
ACCCGGTAAGACACGACTTATCGCCACTGGCAGCAGCCACTGGTAACAGGATTAGCAGAGCGAGGTATGT
AGGCGGTGCTACAGAGTTCTTGAAGTGGTGGCCTAACTACGGCTACACTAGAAGAACAGTATT
