>Addgene plasmid #50609 | pNS1 | addgene partial sequence | sequence record 79645 | pBR322ori-F 5'-GGGAAACGCCTGGTATCTTT-3'
CACCTCTGACTTGAGCGTCGATTTTTGTGATGCTCGTCAGGGGGGCGGAGCCTATGGAAAAACGCCAGCA
ACGCGGCCTTTTTACGGTTCCTGGCCTTTTGCTGGCCTTTTGCTCACATGTTCTTTCCTGCGTTATCCAC
AGAATCAGGGGATAACGCAGGAAAGAACATGAATTAATTCTCATGTTTGACAGCTTATCATCGATTAGCT
TTAATGCGGTAGTTTATCACAGTTAAATTGCTAACGCAGTCAGGCACCGTGTATGAAATCTAACAATGCG
CTCATCGTCATCCTCGGCACCGTCACCCTGGATGCTGTAGGCATAGGCTTGGTTATGCCGGTACTGCCGG
GCCTCTTGCGGGATATCGTCCATTCCGACAGCATCGCCAGTCACTATGGCGTGCTGCTAGCGCTATATGC
GTTGATGCAATTTCTATGCGCACCCGTTCTCGGAGCACTGTCCGACCGCTTTGGCCGCCGCCCAGTCCTG
CTCGCTTCGCTACTTGGAGCCACTATCGACTACGCGATCATGGCGACCACACCCGTCCTGTGGATTCTCT
ACGCCGGACGCATCGTGGCCGGCATCACCGGCGCCACAGGTGCGGTTGCTGGCGCCTATATCGCCGACAT
CACCGATGGGGAAGATCGGGCTCGCCACTTCGGGCTCATGAGCGCTTGTTTCGGCGTGGGTATGGTGGCA
GGCCCCGTGGCCGGGGGACTGTTGGGCGCCATCTCCTTACATGCACCATTCCTTGCGGCGGCGGTGCTCA
ACGGCCTCAACCTACTACTGGGCTGCTTCCTAATGCAGGAGTCGCATAAGGGAGAGCGCCGACCCATGCC
CTTGAGAGCCTTCAACCCAGTCAGCTCCTTCCGGTGGGCGCGGGGCATGACTATCGTCGCCGCACTTATG
ACTGTCTTCTTTATCATGCAACTCGTAGGACAGGTGCCGGCAGCGCTCTGGGTCATTTTCGGCGAGGA
